>Addgene plasmid #77259 | DGKD gRNA (BRDN0001148084) | addgene full sequence | sequence record 187414 | Addgene Assembled Sequence
CCCGGGTGCAAAGATGGATAAAGTTTTAAACAGAGAGGAATCTTTGCAGCTAATGGACCTTCTAGGTCTT
GAAAGGAGTGGGAATTGGCTCCGGTGCCCGTCAGTGGGCAGAGCGCACATCGCCCACAGTCCCCGAGAAG
TTGGGGGGAGGGGTCGGCAATTGATCCGGTGCCTAGAGAAGGTGGCGCGGGGTAAACTGGGAAAGTGATG
TCGTGTACTGGCTCCGCCTTTTTCCCGAGGGTGGGGGAGAACCGTATATAAGTGCAGTAGTCGCCGTGAA
CGTTCTTTTTCGCAACGGGTTTGCCGCCAGAACACAGGTAAGTGCCGTGTGTGGTTCCCGCGGGCCTGGC
CTCTTTACGGGTTATGGCCCTTGCGTGCCTTGAATTACTTCCACCTGGCTGCAGTACGTGATTCTTGATC
CCGAGCTTCGGGTTGGAAGTGGGTGGGAGAGTTCGAGGCCTTGCGCTTAAGGAGCCCCTTCGCCTCGTGC
TTGAGTTGAGGCCTGGCCTGGGCGCTGGGGCCGCCGCGTGCGAATCTGGTGGCACCTTCGCGCCTGTCTC
GCTGCTTTCGATAAGTCTCTAGCCATTTAAAATTTTTGATGACCTGCTGCGACGCTTTTTTTCTGGCAAG
ATAGTCTTGTAAATGCGGGCCAAGATCTGCACACTGGTATTTCGGTTTTTGGGGCCGCGGGCGGCGACGG
GGCCCGTGCGTCCCAGCGCACATGTTCGGCGAGGCGGGGCCTGCGAGCGCGGCCACCGAGAATCGGACGG
GGGTAGTCTCAAGCTGGCCGGCCTGCTCTGGTGCCTGGCCTCGCGCCGCCGTGTATCGCCCCGCCCTGGG
CGGCAAGGCTGGCCCGGTCGGCACCAGTTGCGTGAGCGGAAAGATGGCCGCTTCCCGGCCCTGCTGCAGG
GAGCTCAAAATGGAGGACGCGGCGCTCGGGAGAGCGGGCGGGTGAGTCACCCACACAAAGGAAAAGGGCC
TTTCCGTCCTCAGCCGTCGCTTCATGTGACTCCACGGAGTACCGGGCGCCGTCCAGGCACCTCGATTAGT
TCTCGAGCTTTTGGAGTACGTCGTCTTTAGGTTGGGGGGAGGGGTTTTATGCGATGGAGTTTCCCCACAC
TGAGTGGGTGGAGACTGAAGTTAGGCCAGCTTGGCACTTGATGTAATTCTCCTTGGAATTTGCCCTTTTT
GAGTTTGGATCTTGGTTCATTCTCAAGCCTCAGACAGTGGTTCAAAGTTTTTTTCTTCCATTTCAGGTGT
CGTGACGTACGGCCACCATGACCGAGTACAAGCCCACGGTGCGCCTCGCCACCCGCGACGACGTCCCCAG
GGCCGTACGCACCCTCGCCGCCGCGTTCGCCGACTACCCCGCCACGCGCCACACCGTCGATCCGGACCGC
CACATCGAGCGGGTCACCGAGCTGCAAGAACTCTTCCTCACGCGCGTCGGGCTCGACATCGGCAAGGTGT
GGGTCGCGGACGACGGCGCCGCCGTGGCGGTCTGGACCACGCCGGAGAGCGTCGAAGCGGGGGCGGTGTT
CGCCGAGATCGGCCCGCGCATGGCCGAGTTGAGCGGTTCCCGGCTGGCCGCGCAGCAACAGATGGAAGGC
CTCCTGGCGCCGCACCGGCCCAAGGAGCCCGCGTGGTTCCTGGCCACCGTCGGAGTCTCGCCCGACCACC
AGGGCAAGGGTCTGGGCAGCGCCGTCGTGCTCCCCGGAGTGGAGGCGGCCGAGCGCGCCGGGGTGCCCGC
CTTCCTGGAGACCTCCGCGCCCCGCAACCTCCCCTTCTACGAGCGGCTCGGCTTCACCGTCACCGCCGAC
GTCGAGGTGCCCGAAGGACCGCGCACCTGGTGCATGACCCGCAAGCCCGGTGCCTGAACGCGTTAAGTCG
ACAATCAACCTCTGGATTACAAAATTTGTGAAAGATTGACTGGTATTCTTAACTATGTTGCTCCTTTTAC
GCTATGTGGATACGCTGCTTTAATGCCTTTGTATCATGCTATTGCTTCCCGTATGGCTTTCATTTTCTCC
TCCTTGTATAAATCCTGGTTGCTGTCTCTTTATGAGGAGTTGTGGCCCGTTGTCAGGCAACGTGGCGTGG
TGTGCACTGTGTTTGCTGACGCAACCCCCACTGGTTGGGGCATTGCCACCACCTGTCAGCTCCTTTCCGG
GACTTTCGCTTTCCCCCTCCCTATTGCCACGGCGGAACTCATCGCCGCCTGCCTTGCCCGCTGCTGGACA
GGGGCTCGGCTGTTGGGCACTGACAATTCCGTGGTGTTGTCGGGGAAATCATCGTCCTTTCCTTGGCTGC
TCGCCTGTGTTGCCACCTGGATTCTGCGCGGGACGTCCTTCTGCTACGTCCCTTCGGCCCTCAATCCAGC
GGACCTTCCTTCCCGCGGCCTGCTGCCGGCTCTGCGGCCTCTTCCGCGTCTTCGCCTTCGCCCTCAGACG
AGTCGGATCTCCCTTTGGGCCGCCTCCCCGCGTCGACTTTAAGACCAATGACTTACAAGGCAGCTGTAGA
TCTTAGCCACTTTTTAAAAGAAAAGGGGGGACTGGAAGGGCTAATTCACTCCCAACGAAGACAAGATCTG
CTTTTTGCTTGTACTGGGTCTCTCTGGTTAGACCAGATCTGAGCCTGGGAGCTCTCTGGCTAACTAGGGA
ACCCACTGCTTAAGCCTCAATAAAGCTTGCCTTGAGTGCTTCAAGTAGTGTGTGCCCGTCTGTTGTGTGA
CTCTGGTAACTAGAGATCCCTCAGACCCTTTTAGTCAGTGTGGAAAATCTCTAGCAGTACGTATAGTAGT
TCATGTCATCTTATTATTCAGTATTTATAACTTGCAAAGAAATGAATATCAGAGAGTGAGAGGAACTTGT
TTATTGCAGCTTATAATGGTTACAAATAAAGCAATAGCATCACAAATTTCACAAATAAAGCATTTTTTTC
ACTGCATTCTAGTTGTGGTTTGTCCAAACTCATCAATGTATCTTATCATGTCTGGCTCTAGCTATCCCGC
CCCTAACTCCGCCCATCCCGCCCCTAACTCCGCCCAGTTCCGCCCATTCTCCGCCCCATGGCTGACTAAT
TTTTTTTATTTATGCAGAGGCCGAGGCCGCCTCGGCCTCTGAGCTATTCCAGAAGTAGTGAGGAGGCTTT
TTTGGAGGCCTAGGGACGTACCCAATTCGCCCTATAGTGAGTCGTATTACGCGCGCTCACTGGCCGTCGT
TTTACAACGTCGTGACTGGGAAAACCCTGGCGTTACCCAACTTAATCGCCTTGCAGCACATCCCCCTTTC
GCCAGCTGGCGTAATAGCGAAGAGGCCCGCACCGATCGCCCTTCCCAACAGTTGCGCAGCCTGAATGGCG
AATGGG
[124 nt withheld, positions 3367-3490]
C
[91 nt withheld, positions 3492-3582]
A
[49 nt withheld, positions 3584-3632]
CCTTTGACGTTGGAGTCCACGTTCTTT
[37 nt withheld, positions 3660-3696]
ACCCTATCTCGGTCTATTCTTTTGATTTATAAGGGATTTTGCCGATTTCGGCCTATTGGTTAAAAAATGA
GCTGATTTAACAAAAATTTAACGCGAATTTTAACAAAATATTAACGCTTACAATTTAGGTGGCACTTTTC
GGGGAAATGTGCGCGGAACCCCTATTTGTTTATTTTTCTAAATACATTCAAATATGTATCCGCTCATGAG
ACAATAACCCTGATAAATGCTTCAATAATATTGAAAAAGGAAGAGTATGAGTATTCAACATTTCCGTGTC
GCCCTTATTCCCTTTTTTGCGGCATTTTGCCTTCCTGTTTTTGCTCACCCAGAAACGCTGGTGAAAGTAA
AAGATGCTGAAGATCAGTTGGGTGCACGAGTGGGTTACATCGAACTGGATCTCAACAGCGGTAAGATCCT
TGAGAGTTTTCGCCCCGAAGAACGTTTTCCAATGATGAGCACTTTTAAAGTTCTGCTATGTGGCGCGGTA
TTATCCCGTATTGACGCCGGGCAAGAGCAACTCGGTCGCCGCATACACTATTCTCAGAATGACTTGGTTG
AGTACTCACCAGTCACAGAAAAGCATCTTACGGATGGCATGACAGTAAGAGAATTATGCAGTGCTGCCAT
AACCATGAGTGATAACACTGCGGCCAACTTACTTCTGACAACGATCGGAGGACCGAAGGAGCTAACCGCT
TTTTTGCACAACATGGGGGATCATGTAACTCGCCTTGATCGTTGGGAACCGGAGCTGAATGAAGCCATAC
CAAACGACGAGCGTGACACCACGATGCCTGTAGCAATGGCAACAACGTTGCGCAAACTATTAACTGGCGA
ACTACTTACTCTAGCTTCCCGGCAACAATTAATAGACTGGATGGAGGCGGATAAAGTTGCAGGACCACTT
CTGCGCTCGGCCCTTCCGGCTGGCTGGTTTATTGCTGATAAATCTGGAGCCGGTGAGCGTGGGTCTCGCG
GTATCATTGCAGCACTGGGGCCAGATGGTAAGCCCTCCCGTATCGTAGTTATCTACACGACGGGGAGTCA
GGCAACTATGGATGAACGAAATAGACAGATCGCTGAGATAGGTGCCTCACTGATTAAGCATTGGTAACTG
TCAGACCAAGTTTACTCATATATACTTTAGATTGATTTAAAACTTCATTTTTAATTTAAAAGGATCTAGG
TGAAGATCCTTTTTGATAATCTCATGACCAAAATCCCTTAACGTGAGTTTTCGTTCCACTGAGCGTCAGA
CCCCGTAGAAAAGATCAAAGGATCTTCTTGAGATCCTTTTTTTCTGCGCGTAATCTGCTGCTTGCAAACA
AAAAAACCACCGCTACCAGCGGTGGTTTGTTTGCCGGATCAAGAGCTACCAACTCTTTTTCCGAAGGTAA
CTGGCTTCAGCAGAGCGCAGATACCAAATACTGTTCTTCTAGTGTAGCCGTAGTTAGGCCACCACTTCAA
GAACTCTGTAGCACCGCCTACATACCTCGCTCTGCTAATCCTGTTACCAGTGGCTGCTGCCAGTGGCGAT
AAGTCGTGTCTTACCGGGTTGGACTCAAGACGATAGTTACCGGATAAGGCGCAGCGGTCGGGCTGAACGG
GGGGTTCGTGCACACAGCCCAGCTTGGAGCGAACGACCTACACCGAACTGAGATACCTACAGCGTGAGCT
ATGAGAAAGCGCCACGCTTCCCGAAGGGAGAAAGGCGGACAGGTATCCGGTAAGCGGCAGGGTCGGAACA
GGAGAGCGCACGAGGGAGCTTCCAGGGGGAAACGCCTGGTATCTTTATAGTCCTGTCGGGTTTCGCCACC
TCTGACTTGAGCGTCGATTTTTGTGATGCTCGTCAGGGGGGCGGAGCCTATGGAAAAACGCCAGCAACGC
GGCCTTTTTACGGTTCCTGGCCTTTTGCTGGCCTTTTGCTCACATGTTCTTTCCTGCGTTATCCCCTGAT
TCTGTGGATAACCGTATTACCGCCTTTGAGTGAGCTGATACCGCTCGCCGCAGCCGAACGACCGAGCGCA
GCGAGTCAGTGAGCGAGGAAGCGGAAGAGCGCCCAATACGCAAACCGCCTCTCCCCGCGCGTTGGCCGAT
TCATTAATGCAGCTGGCACGACAGGTTTCCCGACTGGAAAGCGGGCAGTGAGCGCAACGCAATTAATGTG
AGTTAGCTCACTCATTAGGCACCCCAGGCTTTACACTTTATGCTTCCGGCTCGTATGTTGTGTGGAATTG
TGAGCGGATAACAATTTCACACAGGAAACAGCTATGACCATGATTACGCCAAGCGCGCAATTAACCCTCA
CTAAAGGGAACAAAAGCTGGAGCTGCAAGCTTAATGTAGTCTTATGCAATACTCTTGTAGTCTTGCAACA
TGGTAACGATGAGTTAGCAACATGCCTTACAAGGAGAGAAAAAGCACCGTGCATGCCGATTGGTGGAAGT
AAGGTGGTACGATCGTGCCTTATTAGGAAGGCAACAGACGGGTCTGACATGGATTGGACGAACCACTGAA
TTGCCGCATTGCAGAGATATTGTATTTAAGTGCCTAGCTCGATACATAAACGGGTCTCTCTGGTTAGACC
AGATCTGAGCCTGGGAGCTCTCTGGCTAACTAGGGAACCCACTGCTTAAGCCTCAATAAAGCTTGCCTTG
AGTGCTTCAAGTAGTGTGTGCCCGTCTGTTGTGTGACTCTGGTAACTAGAGATCCCTCAGACCCTTTTAG
TCAGTGTGGAAAATCTCTAGCAGTGGCGCCCGAACAGGGACTTGAAAGCGAAAGGGAAACCAGAGGAGCT
CTCTCGACGCAGGACTCGGCTTGCTGAAGCGCGCACGGCAAGAGGCGAGGGGCGGCGACTGGTGAGTACG
CCAAAAATTTTGACTAGCGGAGGCTAGAAGGAGAGAGATGGGTGCGAGAGCGTCAGTATTAAGCGGGGGA
GAATTAGATCGCGATGGGAAAAAATTCGGTTAAGGCCAGGGGGAAAGAAAAAATATAAATTAAAACATAT
AGTATGGGCAAGCAGGGAGCTAGAACGATTCGCAGTTAATCCTGGCCTGTTAGAAACATCAGAAGGCTGT
AGACAAATACTGGGACAGCTACAACCATCCCTTCAGACAGGATCAGAAGAACTTAGATCATTATATAATA
CAGTAGCAACCCTCTATTGTGTGCATCAAAGGATAGAGATAAAAGACACCAAGGAAGCTTTAGACAAGAT
AGAGGAAGAGCAAAACAAAAGTAAGACCACCGCACAGCAAGCGGCCGCTGATCTTCAGACCTGGAGGAGG
AGATATGAGGGACAATTGGAGAAGTGAATTATATAAATATAAAGTAGTAAAAATTGAACCATTAGGAGTA
GCACCCACCAAGGCAAAGAGAAGAGTGGTGCAGAGAGAAAAAAGAGCAGTGGGAATAGGAGCTTTGTTCC
TTGGGTTCTTGGGAGCAGCAGGAAGCACTATGGGCGCAGCGTCAATGACGCTGACGGTACAGGCCAGACA
ATTATTGTCTGGTATAGTGCAGCAGCAGAACAATTTGCTGAGGGCTATTGAGGCGCAACAGCATCTGTTG
CAACTCACAGTCTGGGGCATCAAGCAGCTCCAGGCAAGAATCCTGGCTGTGGAAAGATACCTAAAGGATC
AACAGCTCCTGGGGATTTGGGGTTGCTCTGGAAAACTCATTTGCACCACTGCTGTGCCTTGGAATGCTAG
TTGGAGTAATAAATCTCTGGAACAGATTTGGAATCACACGACCTGGATGGAGTGGGACAGAGAAATTAAC
AATTACACAAGCTTAATACACTCCTTAATTGAAGAATCGCAAAACCAGCAAGAAAAGAATGAACAAGAAT
TATTGGAATTAGATAAATGGGCAAGTTTGTGGAATTGGTTTAACATAACAAATTGGCTGTGGTATATAAA
ATTATTCATAATGATAGTAGGAGGCTTGGTAGGTTTAAGAATAGTTTTTGCTGTACTTTCTATAGTGAAT
AGAGTTAGGCAGGGATATTCACCATTATCGTTTCAGACCCACCTCCCAACCCCGAGGGGACCCAGAGAGG
GCCTATTTCCCATGATTCCTTCATATTTGCATATACGATACAAGGCTGTTAGAGAGATAATTAGAATTAA
TTTGACTGTAAACACAAAGATATTAGTACAAAATACGTGACGTAGAAAGTAATAATTTCTTGGGTAGTTT
GCAGTTTTAAAATTATGTTTTAAAATGGACTATCATATGCTTACCGTAACTTGAAAGTATTTCGATTTCT
TGGCTTTATATATCTTGTGGAAAGGACGAAACACCGCTCACGGCACACATTGCAGTGTTTTAGAGCTAGA
AATAGCAAGTTAAAATAAGGCTAGTCCGTTATCAACTTGAAAAAGTGGCACCGAGTCGGTGCTTTTTTAA
GCTTGGCGTAACTAGATCTTGAGACAAATGGCAGTATTCATCCACAATTTTAAAAGAAAAGGGGGGATTG
GGGGGTACAGTGCAGGGGAAAGAATAGTAGACATAATAGCAACAGACATACAAACTAAAGAATTACAAAA
ACAAATTACAAAAATTCAAAATTTTCGGGTTTATTACAGGGACAGCAGAGATCCACTTTGGCGCCGGCTC
GAGGGGG
Features (pLannotate 1.2.2; 29 found; start..end, strand, type, name):
     14..80      +  CDS            small t antigen (fragment): SV40 (simian virus 40) small t antigen
    106..317     +  promoter       EF-1α core promoter: core promoter for human elongation factor EF-1α
    318..1256    +  intron         EF-1α intron A: intron upstream of the start codon of human EF-1α
   1278..1877    +  CDS            PuroR (fragment): puromycin N-acetyltransferase; pac from Streptomyces; confers resistance to puromycin
   1893..2481    +  misc_feature   WPRE: woodchuck hepatitis virus posttranscriptional regulatory element
   2532..2551    +  misc_feature   cPPT/CTS (fragment): central polypurine tract and central termination sequence of HIV-1
   2553..2786    +  LTR            3' LTR (ΔU3): self-inactivating 3' long terminal repeat (LTR) from HIV-1
   2864..2985    +  polyA_signal   SV40 poly(A) signal: SV40 polyadenylation signal
   3025..3160    +  rep_origin     SV40 ori: SV40 origin of replication
   3181..3199    -  promoter       T7 promoter: promoter for bacteriophage T7 RNA polymerase
   3207..3362    +  CDS            lacZα (fragment): LacZα fragment of β-galactosidase; lacZ fragment
   3367..3795    +  rep_origin     f1 ori (sequence partly withheld): f1 bacteriophage origin of replication; arrow indicates direction of (+) strand synthesis
   3848..3952    +  promoter       AmpR promoter: bla
   3953..4813    +  CDS            AmpR: β-lactamase; bla; confers resistance to ampicillin, carbenicillin, and related antibiotics
   4984..5572    +  rep_origin     ori: high-copy-number ColE1/pMB1/pBR322/pUC origin of replication
   5755..5847    +  CDS            lacI (fragment): lac repressor; lacI; The lac repressor binds to the lac operator to inhibit transcription in E. coli. This inhibition can be relieved by adding lactose or isopropyl-β-D-thiogalactopyranoside (IPTG).
   5860..5881    +  protein_bind   CAP binding site: CAP binding activates transcription in the presence of cAMP. E. coli catabolite activator protein
   5896..5926    +  promoter       lac promoter: promoter for the E. coli lac operon
   5934..5950    +  protein_bind   lac operator: The lac repressor binds to the lac operator to inhibit transcription in E. coli. This inhibition can be relieved by adding lactose or isopropyl-β-D-thiogalactopyranoside (IPTG). lac repressor encoded by lacI
   5995..6013    +  promoter       T3 promoter: promoter for bacteriophage T3 RNA polymerase
   6041..6267    +  promoter       RSV promoter: Rous sarcoma virus enhancer/promoter
   6268..6448    +  LTR            5' LTR (truncated): truncated 5' long terminal repeat (LTR) from HIV-1
   6495..6620    +  misc_feature   HIV-1 Ψ: packaging signal of human immunodeficiency virus type 1
   6604..6967    +  CDS            HIV-1 gag (fragment): gag protein from human immunodeficiency virus 1; gag
   7113..7346    +  misc_feature   RRE: The Rev response element (RRE) of HIV-1 allows for Rev-dependent mRNA export from the nucleus to the cytoplasm.
   7723..7749    +  CDS            Rev (fragment): human immunodeficiency virus 1 (HIV-1) Rev protein; rev; enhances nuclear export of unspliced and incompletely spliced viral mRNAs
   7753..7993    +  promoter       U6 promoter: RNA polymerase III promoter for human U6 snRNA
   8023..8098    +  misc_RNA       gRNA scaffold: guide RNA scaffold for the Streptococcus pyogenes CRISPR/Cas9 system
   8154..8271    +  misc_feature   cPPT/CTS: central polypurine tract and central termination sequence of HIV-1
