[The description below was written by a language model from this plasmid's Addgene catalogue record and pLannotate feature annotations shown in this document.]
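Description:
DGKD gRNA (BRDN0001148084) is a third-generation lentiviral CRISPR guide plasmid built on the lentiGuide-Puro backbone. It expresses a single guide RNA against human DGKD (diacylglycerol kinase delta), designed against two reference transcripts of the gene. It is propagated in E. coli as a high-copy plasmid through a ColE1/pUC-type origin and selected with ampicillin via the β-lactamase gene. The backbone also carries an f1 origin, an SV40 origin and poly(A) signal, and remnants of a lac/T7/T3 cloning region.

The lentiviral transfer cassette begins with an RSV promoter fused to a truncated HIV-1 5' LTR, which drives Tat-independent production of the genomic RNA in packaging cells. This is followed by the Ψ packaging signal with a gag fragment and the Rev response element for nuclear export. Within the proviral region, the human U6 RNA polymerase III promoter transcribes the DGKD-targeting spacer joined to the Streptococcus pyogenes Cas9 guide scaffold. A cPPT/CTS element lies downstream of the scaffold. An EF-1α core promoter with its intron A then drives puromycin N-acetyltransferase, allowing selection of transduced mammalian cells. WPRE enhances transcript expression, and the self-inactivating ΔU3 3' LTR disables LTR promoter activity after integration.

The plasmid does not encode Cas9, so it must be used with a separate Cas9 vector or in cells that already express the nuclease. It belongs to a human kinome guide collection and is suited to knockout of DGKD by stable lentiviral delivery.
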