Addgene plasmid #77259: DGKD gRNA (BRDN0001148084)
Purpose: 3rd generation lentiviral gRNA plasmid targeting human DGKD
Depositing lab: John Doench & David Root. Depositing organization: Broad Institute. Publication: Optimized sgRNA design to maximize activity and minimize off-target effects of CRISPR-Cas9. Doench JG, Fusi N, Sullender M, Hegde M, Vaimberg EW, Donovan KF, Smith I, Tothova Z, Wilen C, Orchard R, Virgin HW, Listgarten J, Root DE. Nat Biotechnol. 2016 Jan 18. doi: 10.1038/nbt.3437. PubMed 26780180.
Backbone
  Vector backbone: lentiGuide-Puro
  Backbone manufacturer: Zhang Lab (Addgene plasmid # 52963)
  Vector type: Mammalian Expression, Lentiviral, CRISPR
  Selectable markers: Puromycin
Growth in bacteria
  Bacterial resistance: Ampicillin, 100 μg/mL
  Growth temperature: 37°C
  Growth strain: DH5alpha
  Copy number: High Copy
Gene/Insert
  Gene/Insert name: DGKD (alt names: DGKD; NM_003648.2)
  gRNA/shRNA sequence: CTCACGGCACACATTGCAGT
  Species: H. sapiens (human)
  Entrez Gene: DGKD (a.k.a. DGK-delta, DGKdelta, dgkd-2)
  Promoter: hU6
  Cloning method: Unknown
  Sequencing primers: 5′ U6-F; 3′ pS2-R
Terms and licenses: Academic/Nonprofit Terms; Industry Terms: Not Available to Industry
Depositor comments: The gRNA was designed to target the following Genbank reference sequence(s): NM_003648.2,NM_152879.2. Note that this plasmid does NOT contain Cas9. It should be used in conjunction with lentiCas9-Blast (Addgene #52962) or otherwise with cell lines already expressing Cas9. Browse the full kinome gRNA library at http://www.addgene.org/pooled-library/broadgpp-human-kinome/ or visit http://www.broadinstitute.org/rnai/public/ for detailed protocols and information.
How to cite: DGKD gRNA (BRDN0001148084) was a gift from John Doench & David Root (Addgene plasmid # 77259 ; http://n2t.net/addgene:77259 ; RRID:Addgene_77259)
