>Addgene plasmid #77259 | DGKD gRNA (BRDN0001148084) | depositor partial sequence | sequence record 144719 | Target Sequence
CTCACGGCACACATTGCAGT
