>Addgene plasmid #77259 | DGKD gRNA (BRDN0001148084) | addgene partial sequence | sequence record 187413 | hU6-F
AGAAAGTAATAATTTCTTGGGTAGTTTGCAGTTTTAAAATTATGTTTTAAAATGGACTATCATATGCTTA
CCGTAACTTGAAAGTATTTCGATTTCTTGGCTTTATATATCTTGTGGAAAGGACGAAACACCGCTCACGG
CACACATTGCAGTGTTTTAGAGCTAGAAATAGCAAGTTAAAATAAGGCTAGTCCGTTATCAACTTGAAAA
AGTGGCACCGAGTCGGTGCTTTTTTAAGCTTGGCGTAACTAGATCTTGAGACAAATGGCAGTATTCATCC
ACAATTTTAAAAGAAAAGGGGGGATTGGGGGGTACAGTGCAGGGGAAAGAATAGTAGACATAATAGCAAC
AGACATACAAACTAAAGAATTACAAAAACAAATTACAAAAATTCAAAATTTTCGGGTTTATTACAGGGAC
AGCAGAGATCCACTTTGGCGCCGGCTCGAGGGGGCCCGGGTGCAAAGATGGATAAAGTTTTAAACAGAGA
GGAATCTTTGCAGCTAATGGACCTTCTAGGTCTTGAAAGGAGTGGGAATTGGCTCCGGTGCCCGTCAGTG
GGCAGAGCGC
